>Addgene plasmid #87520 | NH-15 | addgene full sequence | sequence record 174603 | Addgene NGS Result
CTAAATTGTAAGCGTTAATATTTTGTTAAAATTCGCGTTAAATTTTTGTTAAATCAGCTCATTTTTTAAC
CAATAGGCCGAAATCGGCAAAATCCCTTATAAATCAAAAGAATAGACCGAGATAGGGTTGAGTGGCCGCT
ACAGGGCGCTCCCATTCGCCATTCAGGCTGCGCAACTGTTGGGAAGGGCGTTTCGGTGCGGGCCTCTTCG
CTATTACGCCAGCTGGCGAAAGGGGGATGTGCTGCAAGGCGATTAAGTTGGGTAACGCCAGGGTTTTCCC
AGTCACGACGTTGTAAAACGACGGCCAGTGAGCGCGACGTAATACGACTCACTATAGGGCGAATTGGCGG
AAGGCCGTCAAGGCCACGTGTCTTGTCCAGAGCTCGTATCCTGCAGTTAACCCCTGATCAAGTAGTCGCA
ATCGCGTCGAATCACGGGGGAAAGCAAGCCCTGGAAACCGTGCAAAGGTTGTTGCCGGTTCTCTGTCAAG
CCCACGGTTTAACTCCGGCGCAGGTCGTGCTGCAGGATACGGTACCTGGAGCACAAGACTGGCCTCATGG
GCCTTCCGCTCACTGCCCGCTTTCCAGTCGGGAAACCTGTCGTGCCAGCTGCATTAACATGGTCATAGCT
GTTTCCTTGCGTATTGGGCGCTCTCCGCTTCCTCGCTCACTGACTCGCTGCGCTCGGTCGTTCGGGTAAA
GCCTGGGGTGCCTAATGAGCAAAAGGCCAGCAAAAGGCCAGGAACCGTAAAAAGGCCGCGTTGCTGGCGT
TTTTCCATAGGCTCCGCCCCCCTGACGAGCATCACAAAAATCGACGCTCAAGTCAGAGGTGGCGAAACCC
GACAGGACTATAAAGATACCAGGCGTTTCCCCCTGGAAGCTCCCTCGTGCGCTCTCCTGTTCCGACCCTG
CCGCTTACCGGATACCTGTCCGCCTTTCTCCCTTCGGGAAGCGTGGCGCTTTCTCATAGCTCACGCTGTA
GGTATCTCAGTTCGGTGTAGGTCGTTCGCTCCAAGCTGGGCTGTGTGCACGAACCCCCCGTTCAGCCCGA
CCGCTGCGCCTTATCCGGTAACTATCGTCTTGAGTCCAACCCGGTAAGACACGACTTATCGCCACTGGCA
GCAGCCACTGGTAACAGGATTAGCAGAGCGAGGTATGTAGGCGGTGCTACAGAGTTCTTGAAGTGGTGGC
CTAACTACGGCTACACTAGAAGAACAGTATTTGGTATCTGCGCTCTGCTGAAGCCAGTTACCTTCGGAAA
AAGAGTTGGTAGCTCTTGATCCGGCAAACAAACCACCGCTGGTAGCGGTGGTTTTTTTGTTTGCAAGCAG
CAGATTACGCGCAGAAAAAAAGGATCTCAAGAAGATCCTTTGATCTTTTCTACGGGGTCTGACGCTCAGT
GGAACGAAAACTCACGTTAAGGGATTTTGGTCATGAGATTATCAAAAAGGATCTTCACCTAGATCCTTTT
AAATTAAAAATGAAGTTTTAAATCAATCTAAAGTATATATGAGTAAACTTGGTCTGACAGTTACCAATGC
TTAATCAGTGAGGCACCTATCTCAGCGATCTGTCTATTTCGTTCATCCATAGTTGCCTGACTCCCCGTCG
TGTAGATAACTACGATACGGGAGGGCTTACCATCTGGCCCCAGTGCTGCAATGATACCGCGAGAACCACG
CTCACCGGCTCCAGATTTATCAGCAATAAACCAGCCAGCCGGAAGGGCCGAGCGCAGAAGTGGTCCTGCA
ACTTTATCCGCCTCCATCCAGTCTATTAATTGTTGCCGGGAAGCTAGAGTAAGTAGTTCGCCAGTTAATA
GTTTGCGCAACGTTGTTGCCATTGCTACAGGCATCGTGGTGTCACGCTCGTCGTTTGGTATGGCTTCATT
CAGCTCCGGTTCCCAACGATCAAGGCGAGTTACATGATCCCCCATGTTGTGCAAAAAAGCGGTTAGCTCC
TTCGGTCCTCCGATCGTTGTCAGAAGTAAGTTGGCCGCAGTGTTATCACTCATGGTTATGGCAGCACTGC
ATAATTCTCTTACTGTCATGCCATCCGTAAGATGCTTTTCTGTGACTGGTGAGTACTCAACCAAGTCATT
CTGAGAATAGTGTATGCGGCGACCGAGTTGCTCTTGCCCGGCGTCAATACGGGATAATACCGCGCCACAT
AGCAGAACTTTAAAAGTGCTCATCATTGGAAAACGTTCTTCGGGGCGAAAACTCTCAAGGATCTTACCGC
TGTTGAGATCCAGTTCGATGTAACCCACTCGTGCACCCAACTGATCTTCAGCATCTTTTACTTTCACCAG
CGTTTCTGGGTGAGCAAAAACAGGAAGGCAAAATGCCGCAAAAAAGGGAATAAGGGCGACACGGAAATGT
TGAATACTCATACTCTTCCTTTTTCAATATTATTGAAGCATTTATCAGGGTTATTGTCTCATGAGCGGAT
ACATATTTGAATGTATTTAGAAAAATAAACAAATAGGGGTTCCGCGCACATTTCCCCGAAAAGTGCCAC
Features (pLannotate 1.2.2; 8 found; start..end, strand, type, name):
      3..134     -  rep_origin     M13 ori (fragment): M13 bacteriophage origin of replication; arrow indicates direction of (+) strand synthesis
    155..311     -  CDS            lacZα (fragment): LacZα fragment of β-galactosidase; lacZ fragment
    320..338     +  promoter       T7 promoter: promoter for bacteriophage T7 RNA polymerase
    570..617     -  CDS            lacI (fragment): lac repressor; lacI; The lac repressor binds to the lac operator to inhibit transcription in E. coli. This inhibition can be relieved by adding lactose or isopropyl-β-D-thiogalactopyranoside (IPTG).
    654..694     -  rep_origin     RSF ori (fragment): Plasmids containing the RSF 1030 origin of replication can be propagated in E. coli cells that contain additional plasmids with compatible origins.
    772..1360    -  rep_origin     ori: high-copy-number ColE1/pMB1/pBR322/pUC origin of replication
   1531..2391    -  CDS            AmpR: β-lactamase; bla; confers resistance to ampicillin, carbenicillin, and related antibiotics
   2392..2496    -  promoter       AmpR promoter: bla
