[The description below was written by a language model from this plasmid's Addgene catalogue record and pLannotate feature annotations shown in this document.]
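Description:
NH-15 is a small (about 2.5 kb) bacterial storage plasmid built on the pMA-T gene-synthesis backbone. It carries a synthetic DNA fragment that belongs to a TAL effector DNA-binding domain library. It is classified as a TALEN/synthetic biology reagent for TALE DBD library preparation, and its stated purpose is to act as the template for amplifying the NH-15 fragment. That fragment then feeds into an isothermal-assembly method for building custom TALE repeat arrays. By the usual TALE naming convention, "NH" probably refers to the repeat-variable diresidue and "15" to the position in the array, but the record does not define the name, so this reading is an inference.

The plasmid is maintained in E. coli through a high-copy ColE1/pUC-type origin and selected with ampicillin through the AmpR (β-lactamase) gene and its own promoter. The remaining annotated features are backbone remnants rather than working modules: fragments of an M13 origin, lacZα, lacI and an RSF origin, plus a short T7 promoter. The automated annotation does not label the insert itself. It most likely sits in the unannotated stretch downstream of the T7 promoter, roughly between that promoter and the lacI fragment, although the record does not confirm this. No eukaryotic promoter, tag, reporter or expression cassette is annotated, which fits a role purely as a source of a DNA part and not as an expression vector. The cloning method is recorded as unknown.
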