Addgene plasmid #87520: NH-15
Purpose: For library amplification of fragment NH-15
Depositing lab: Steve Pollard. Depositing organization: University of Edinburgh. Publication: STAR: a simple TAL effector assembly reaction using isothermal assembly. Gogolok S, Garcia-Diaz C, Pollard SM. Sci Rep. 2016 Sep 12;6:33209. doi: 10.1038/srep33209. PubMed 27615025.
Backbone
  Vector backbone: pMA-T
  Backbone manufacturer: Life Technologies
  Vector type: TALEN, Synthetic Biology ; TALE DBD library preparation
Growth in bacteria
  Bacterial resistance: Ampicillin, 100 μg/mL
  Growth temperature: 37°C
  Growth strain: DH5alpha
  Copy number: High Copy
Gene/Insert
  Gene/Insert name: NH-15
  Species: Synthetic
  Cloning method: Unknown
Terms and licenses: Academic/Nonprofit Terms; Industry Terms: Not Available to Industry
How to cite: NH-15 was a gift from Steve Pollard (Addgene plasmid # 87520 ; http://n2t.net/addgene:87520 ; RRID:Addgene_87520)
