>Addgene plasmid #87520 | NH-15 | depositor partial sequence | sequence record 170690 | NH-15 RVD flanked by BciVI sites
GTATCCTGCAGTTAACCCCTGATCAAGTAGTCGCAATCGCGTCGAATCACGGGGGAAAGCAAGCCCTGGA
AACCGTGCAAAGGTTGTTGCCGGTTCTCTGTCAAGCCCACGGTTTAACTCCGGCGCAGGTCGTGCTGCAG
GATAC
